>Addgene plasmid #146931 | pnYC-NvHG_M | depositor full sequence | sequence record 289378 | Full Sequence
GGTATGGCAATGAAAGACGGTGAGCTGGTGATATGGGATAGTGTTCACCCTTGTTACACCGTTTTCCATG
AGCAAACTGAAACGTTTTCATCGCTCTGGAGTGAATACCACGACGATTTCCGGCAGTTTCTACACATATA
TTCGCAAGATGTGGCGTGTTACGGTGAAAACCTGGCCTATTTCCCTAAAGGGTTTATTGAGAATATGTTT
TTCGTCTCAGCCAATCCCTGGGTGAGTTTCACCAGTTTTGATTTAAACGTGGCCAATATGGACAACTTCT
TCGCCCCCGTTTTCACCATGGGCAAATATTATACGCAAGGCGACAAGGTGCTGATGCCGCTGGCGATTCA
GGTTCATCATGCCGTCTGTGATGGCTTCCATGTCGGCAGAATGCTTAATGAATTACAACAGTACTGCGAT
GAGTGGCAGGGCGGGGCGTAATTTTTTTAAGGCAGTTATTGGTGCCCTTAAACGCCTGGTGCTACGCCTG
AATAAGTGATAATAAGCGGATGAATGGCAGAAATTCGAAAGCAAATTCGACCCGGTCGTCGGTTCAGGGC
AGGGTCGTTAAATAGCCGCTTATGTCTATTGCTGGTTTACCGGTTTATTGACTACCGGAAGCAGTGTGAC
CGTGTGCTTCTCAAATGCCTGAGGCCAGTTTGCTCAGGCTCTCCCCGTGGAGGTAATAATTGACGATATG
ATCATTTATTCTGCCTCCCAGAGCCTGATAAAAACGGTTAGCGCTTCGTTAATACAGATGTAGGTGTTCC
ACAGGGTAGCCAGCAGCATCCTGCGATGCAGATCCGGAACATAATGGTGCAGGGCGCTTGTTTCGGCGTG
GGTATGGTGGCAGGCCCCGTGGCCGGGGGACTGTTGGGCGCTGCCGGCACCTGTCCTACGAGTTGCATGA
TAAAGAAGACAGTCATAAGTGCGGCGACGATAGTCATGCCCCGCGCCCACCGGAAGGAGCTACCGGACAG
CGGTGCGGACTGTTGTAACTCAGAATAAGAAATGAGGCCGCTCATGGCGTTGACTCTCAGTCATAGTATC
GTGGTATCACCGGTTGGTTCCACTCTCTGTTGCGGGCAACTTCAGCAGCACGTAGGGGACTTCCGCGTTT
CCAGACTTTACGAAACACGGAAACCGAAGACCATTCATGTTGTTGCTCAGGTCGCAGACGTTTTGCAGCA
GCAGTCGCTTCACGTTCGCTCGCGTATCGGTGATTCATTCTGCTAACCAGTAAGGCAACCCCGCCAGCCT
AGCCGGGTCCTCAACGACAGGAGCACGATCATGCGCACCCGTGGCCAGGACCCAACGCTGCCCGAGATGC
GCCGCGTGCGGCTGCTGGAGATGGCGGACGCGATGGATATGTTCTGCCAAGGGTTGGTTTGCGCATTCAC
AGTTCTCCGCAAGAATTGATTGGCTCCAATTCTTGGAGTGGTGAATCCGTTAGCGAGGTGCCGCCGGCTT
CCATTCAGGTCGAGGTGGCCCGGCTCCATGCACCGCGACGCAACGCGGGGAGGCAGACAAGGTATAGGGC
GGCGCCTACAATCCATGCCAACCCGTTCCATGTGCTCGCCGAGGCGGCATAAATCGCCGTGACGATCAGC
GGTCCAGTGATCGAAGTTAGGCTGGTAAGAGCCGCGAGCGATCCTTGAAGCTGTCCCTGATGGTCGTCAT
CTACCTGCCTGGACAGCATGGCCTGCAACGCGGGCATCCCGATGCCGCCGGAAGCGAGAAGAATCATAAT
GGGGAAGGCCATCCAGCCTCGCGTCGCGAACGCCAGCAAGACGTAGCCCAGCGCGTCGGCCGCCATGCCG
GCGATAATGGCCTGCTTCTCGCCGAAACGTTTGGTGGCGGGACCAGTGACGAAGGCTTGAGCGAGGGCGT
GCAAGATTCCGAATACCGCAAGCGACAGGCCGATCATCGTCGCGCTCCAGCGAAAGCGGTCCTCGCCGAA
AATGACCCAGAGCGCTGCCGGCACCTGTCCTACGAGTTGCATGATAAAGAAGACAGTCATAAGTGCGGCG
ACGATAGTCATGCCCCGCGCCCACCGGAAGGAGCTGACTGGGTTGAAGGCTCTCAAGGGCATCGGTCGAC
GCTCTCCCTTATGCGACTCCTGCATTAGGAAGCAGCCCAGTAGTAGGTTGAGGCCGTTGAGCACCGCCGC
CGCAAGGAATGGTGCATGCAAGGAGATGGCGCCCAACAGTCCCCCGGCCACGGGGCCTGCCACCATACCC
ACGCCGAAACAAGCGCTCATGAGCCCGAAGTGGCGAGCCCGATCTTCCCCATCGGTGATGTCGGCGATAT
AGGCGCCAGCAACCGCACCTGTGGCGCCGGTGATGCCGGCCACGATGCGTCCGGCGTAGAGGATCAGACT
AAGATCTCGATCCCGCGAAATTAATACGACTCACTATAGGGGAATTGTGAGCGGATAACAATTCCCCACT
AGTAATAATTTTGTTTAACTTTAAGAAGGAGATATACCATGAGCGGCAGCCATCATCATCATCATCACAG
CGGCAGCGGCTCCATGGCCCCTATACTAGGTTATTGGAAAATTAAGGGCCTTGTGCAACCCACTCGACTT
CTTTTGGAATATCTTGAAGAAAAATATGAAGAGCATTTGTATGAGCGCGATGAAGGTGATAAATGGCGAA
ACAAAAAGTTTGAATTGGGTTTGGAGTTTCCCAATCTTCCTTATTATATTGATGGTGATGTTAAATTAAC
ACAGTCTATGGCCATCATACGTTATATAGCTGACAAGCACAACATGTTGGGTGGTTGTCCAAAAGAGCGT
GCAGAGATTTCAATGCTTGAAGGAGCGGTTTTGGATATTAGATACGGTGTTTCGAGAATTGCATATAGTA
AAGACTTTGAAACTCTCAAAGTTGATTTTCTTAGCAAGCTACCTGAAATGCTGAAAATGTTCGAAGATCG
TTTATGTCATAAAACATATTTAAATGGTGATCATGTAACCCATCCTGACTTCATGTTGTATGACGCTCTT
GATGTTGTTTTATACATGGACCCAATGTGCCTGGATGCGTTCCCAAAATTAGTTTGTTTTAAAAAACGTA
TTGAAGCTATCCCACAAATTGATAAGTACTTGAAATCCAGCAAGTATATAGCATGGCCTTTGCAGGGCTG
GCAAGCCACGTTTGGTGGTGGCGACCATCCGCCAAAATCGGATGGTACCGGCAGCGGCGAAAACCTTTAC
TTCCAGGGCCATATGCTCGAGCTTAAGCAATTGGGATCCTAATAGTCTAGAGCTAGCCCTAGGAGATCCG
GCTGCTAACAAAGCCCGAAAGGAAGCTGAGTTGGCTGCTGCCACCGCTGAGCAATAACTAGCATAACCCC
TTGGGGCCTCTAAACGGGTCTTGAGGGGTTTTTTGCTGAAAGGAGGAACTATATCCGGATATCCCGCAAG
AGGCCCGGCAGTACCGGCATAACCAAGCCTATGCCTACAGCATCCAGGGTGACGGTGCCGAGGATGACGA
TGAGCGCATTGTTAGATTTCATACACGGTGCCTGACTGCGTTAGCAATTTAACTGTGATAAACTACCGCA
TTAAAGCTTATCGATGATAAGCTGTCAAACATGAGAATTACAACTTATATCGTATGGGGCTGACTTCAGG
TGCTACATTTGAAGAGATAAATTGCACTGAAATCAAGAAATATTTTATCTGATTAATAAGATGATCTTCT
TGAGATCGTTTTGGTCTGCGCGTAATCTCTTGCTCTGAAAACGAAAAAACCGCCTTGCAGGGCGGTTTTT
CGAAGGTTCTCTGAGCTACCAACTCTTTGAACCGAGGTAACTGGCTTGGAGGAGCGCAGTCACCAAAACT
TGTCCTTTCAGTTTAGCCTTAACCGGCGCATGACTTCAAGACTAACTCCTCTAAATCAATTACCAGTGGC
TGCTGCCAGTGGTGCTTTTGCATGTCTTTCCGGGTTGGACTCAAGACGATAGTTACCGGATAAGGCGCAG
CGGTCGGACTGAACGGGGGGTTCGTGCATACAGTCCAGCTTGGAGCGAACTGCCTACCCGGAACTGAGTG
TCAGGCGTGGAATGAGACAAACGCGGCCATAACAGCGGAATGACACCGGTAAACCGAAAGGCAGGAACAG
GAGAGCGCACGAGGGAGCCGCCAGGGGGAAACGCCTGGTATCTTTATAGTCCTGTCGGGTTTCGCCACCA
CTGATTTGAGCGTCAGATTTCGTGATGCTTGTCAGGGGGGCGGAGCCTATGGAAAAACGGCTTTGCCGCG
GCCCTCTCACTTCCCTGTTAAGTATCTTCCTGGCATCTTCCAGGAAATCTCCGCCCCGTTCGTAAGCCAT
TTCCGCTCGCCGCAGTCGAACGACCGAGCGTAGCGAGTCAGTGAGCGAGGAAGCGGAATATATCCTGTAT
CACATATTCTGCTGACGCACCGGTGCAGCCTTTTTTCTCCTGCCACATGAAGCACTTCACTGACACCCTC
ATCAGTGCCAACATAGTAAGCCAGTATACACTCCCCTAGCGCTGATGTCCGGCGGTGCTTTTGCCGTTAC
GCACCACCCCGTCAGTAGCTGAACAGGAGGGACAGCTGATAGAAACAGAAGCCACTGGAGCACCTCAAAA
ACACCATCATACACTAAATCAGTAAGTTGGCAGCATCACCCGACGCACTTTGCGCCGAATAAATACCTGT
GACGGAAGATCACTTCGCAGAATAAATAAATCCTGGTGTCCCTGTTGATACCGGGAAGCCCTGGGCCAAC
TTTTGGCGAAAATGAGACGTTGATCGGCACGTAAGAGGTTCCAACTTTCACCATAATGAAATAAGATCAC
TACCGGGCGTATTTTTTGAGTTATCGAGATTTTCAGGAGCTAAGGAAGCTAAAATGGAGAAAAAAATCAC
TGGATATACCACCGTTGATATATCCCAATGGCATCGTAAAGAACATTTTGAGGCATTTCAGTCAGTTGCT
CAATGTACCTATAACCAGACCGTTCAGCTGGATATTACGGCCTTTTTAAAGACCGTAAAGAAAAATAAGC
ACAAGTTTTATCCGGCCTTTATTCACATTCTTGCCCGCCTGATGAATGCTCATCCGGAATTC
Features (pLannotate 1.2.2; 18 found; start..end, strand, type, name):
    739..834     -  CDS            resD (fragment): REDF_ECOLI - Also known as D. Protein inferred from homology: Swiss-Prot protein existence level 3. Acts as a repressor of transcription and as a site-specific resolvase that cleaves at the RfsF site. From Escherichia coli (strain K12).
    824..881     +  CDS            TcR (fragment): tetracycline efflux protein; tet; confers resistance to tetracycline
    878..971     -  CDS            TcR (fragment): tetracycline efflux protein; tet; confers resistance to tetracycline
   1475..2375    -  CDS            TcR (fragment): tetracycline efflux protein; tet; confers resistance to tetracycline
   2402..2420    +  promoter       T7 promoter: promoter for bacteriophage T7 RNA polymerase
   2421..2445    +  protein_bind   lac operator: The lac repressor binds to the lac operator to inhibit transcription in E. coli. This inhibition can be relieved by adding lactose or isopropyl-β-D-thiogalactopyranoside (IPTG). lac repressor encoded by lacI
   2460..2482    +  RBS            RBS: efficient ribosome binding site from bacteriophage T7 gene 10 (Olins and Rangwala, 1989)
   2501..2517    +  CDS            capTEV™ (fragment): composite tag for in vivo biotinylation, TEV protease cleavage, and 6xHis tagging
   2538..3188    +  CDS            GST: glutathione S-transferase from Schistosoma japonicum
   3291..3340    +  CDS            SET1 (fragment): solubility-enhancement tag derived from T7 phage gene 10B
   3348..3395    +  terminator     T7 terminator: transcription terminator for bacteriophage T7 RNA polymerase
   3418..3522    -  CDS            TcR (fragment): tetracycline efflux protein; tet; confers resistance to tetracycline
   3570..3598    -  promoter       tet promoter: E. coli promoter for tetracycline efflux protein gene
   3710..4255    +  rep_origin     p15A ori: Plasmids containing the medium-copy-number p15A origin of replication can be propagated in E. coli cells that contain a second plasmid with the ColE1 origin.
   4343..4398    +  rep_origin     RSF ori (fragment): Plasmids containing the RSF 1030 origin of replication can be propagated in E. coli cells that contain additional plasmids with compatible origins.
   4517..4660    -  mobile_element IS1 (fragment): prokaryotic transposable element IS1
   4781..4883    +  promoter       cat promoter: promoter of the E. coli cat gene encoding chloramphenicol acetyltransferase
   4884..441     +  CDS            CmR (across the origin): chloramphenicol acetyltransferase; cat; confers resistance to chloramphenicol
