[The description below was written by a language model from this plasmid's Addgene catalogue record and pLannotate feature annotations shown in this document.]
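Description:
pnYC-NvHG_M is an empty bacterial expression backbone built on the pnYC vector, intended for T7-driven protein production in E. coli. It replicates from a p15A origin, which the catalogue lists as low copy and which is compatible with ColE1-type plasmids. Selection is by chloramphenicol, through a cat promoter and chloramphenicol acetyltransferase gene that spans the numbering origin of the 5,102 nt depositor sequence. The several tetracycline efflux gene fragments, the tet promoter and the IS1, resD and RSF ori fragments appear to be non-functional remnants of the parental cloning vector. The tetracycline gene is interrupted by the expression cassette, so tetracycline resistance should not be expected.

The expression cassette consists of a T7 promoter followed by a lac operator, which gives IPTG-inducible transcription in hosts that supply T7 RNA polymerase and lac repressor. No lacI gene is annotated on the plasmid itself. Next comes the phage T7 gene 10 ribosome binding site. Downstream lies a short match annotated as a fragment of a His/TEV-type composite tag, probably a polyhistidine stretch, and then a full Schistosoma japonicum glutathione S-transferase coding sequence. A small gene 10-derived fragment and the T7 terminator close the unit. The layout suggests that a gene of interest would be cloned after GST to make an N-terminal His-GST fusion for affinity purification, but the record does not describe the cloning sites or any protease cleavage site.

No insert is present. The associated publication concerns co-expression strategies for assembling multiprotein complexes, so the vector is suited to being paired with compatible plasmids that carry other origins and markers, allowing several subunits to be produced in one cell. The sequence is depositor-supplied and may be theoretical.
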