Addgene plasmid #146931: pnYC-NvHG_M
Purpose: (Empty Backbone) Bacterial Expression vector
Depositing lab: Elisa Izaurralde. Depositing organization: Max Planck Institute for Developmental Biology. Publication: Deciphering correct strategies for multiprotein complex assembly by co-expression: application to complexes as large as the histone octamer. Diebold ML, Fribourg S, Koch M, Metzger T, Romier C. J Struct Biol. 2011 Aug;175(2):178-88. doi: 10.1016/j.jsb.2011.02.001. Epub 2011 Feb 12. PubMed 21320604.
Backbone
  Vector backbone: pnYC
  Vector type: Bacterial Expression
Growth in bacteria
  Bacterial resistance: Chloramphenicol, 25 μg/mL
  Growth temperature: 37°C
  Growth strain: DH5alpha
  Copy number: Low Copy
Gene/Insert
  Gene/Insert name: None
Terms and licenses: Academic/Nonprofit Terms; Industry Terms: Not Available to Industry
Depositor comments: Plasmids from this collection were made available to the research community and donated after the lab closed. Please note that the sequence provided by the depositing laboratory may be theoretical/predicted or based on Sanger sequencing results. There may be discrepancies between sequencing results obtained by Addgene and the depositor sequence. If an Addgene verified sequence is not available, please contact before placing your order to request that our lab fully sequence the plasmid.
How to cite: pnYC-NvHG_M was a gift from Elisa Izaurralde (Addgene plasmid # 146931 ; http://n2t.net/addgene:146931 ; RRID:Addgene_146931)
